Addgene plasmid #163172: pKLV2-U6gRNA5(hYAP1-Y1K)-PGKpuro2AmCherry-W
Purpose: Lentiviral gRNA plasmid targeting human YAP1 gene, co-expression of mCherry tag
Depositing lab: Sok Ching Cheong. Depositing organization: Cancer Research Malaysia. Publication: Genome-wide CRISPR screens of oral squamous cell carcinoma reveal fitness genes in the Hippo pathway. Chai AWY, Yee PS, Price S, Yee SM, Lee HM, Tiong VK, Goncalves E, Behan FM, Bateson J, Gilbert J, Tan AC, McDermott U, Garnett MJ, Cheong SC. Elife. 2020 Sep 29;9. pii: 57761. doi: 10.7554/eLife.57761. PubMed 32990596.
Backbone
  Vector backbone: pKLV2-U6gRNA5(BbsI)-PGKpuro2AmCherry-W
  Total vector size (bp): 8650
  Modifications to backbone: Used BbsI enzyme to clone in gRNA targeting human YAP1 gene
  Vector type: Mammalian Expression, Lentiviral, CRISPR
  Selectable markers: Puromycin
Growth in bacteria
  Bacterial resistance: Ampicillin, 100 μg/mL
  Growth temperature: 37°C
  Growth strain: NEB Stable
  Copy number: Unknown
Gene/Insert
  Gene/Insert name: YAP1
  gRNA/shRNA sequence: GCCCACAGGGAGGCGTCAT
  Species: H. sapiens (human)
  Entrez Gene: YAP1 (a.k.a. COB1, YAP, YAP-1, YAP2, YAP65, YKI)
  Promoter: U6
  Tag / fusion protein: mCherry
  Cloning method: Restriction Enzyme; 5′ cloning site BbsI (destroyed during cloning); 3′ cloning site BbsI (destroyed during cloning)
  Sequencing primers: 5′ AGATAATTAGAATTAATTTGACTG
Terms and licenses: Academic/Nonprofit Terms; Industry Terms: Not Available to Industry
How to cite: pKLV2-U6gRNA5(hYAP1-Y1K)-PGKpuro2AmCherry-W was a gift from Sok Ching Cheong (Addgene plasmid # 163172 ; http://n2t.net/addgene:163172 ; RRID:Addgene_163172)
