[The description below was written by a language model from this plasmid's Addgene catalogue record and pLannotate feature annotations shown in this document.]
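Description:
pKLV2-U6gRNA5(hYAP1-Y1K)-PGKpuro2AmCherry-W is a lentiviral CRISPR guide RNA plasmid of about 8.65 kb that delivers a single gRNA against the human YAP1 gene together with a selectable and fluorescent marker. It derives from the pKLV2-U6gRNA5(BbsI)-PGKpuro2AmCherry-W backbone, into which the YAP1-targeting spacer was cloned at BbsI sites that were destroyed in the process. In bacteria it is maintained through a high-copy ColE1/pUC-type origin with ampicillin resistance. An f1 origin and remnants of a lac/lacZα cloning region flanked by T7 and T3 promoters are also present. Two sequence records, one from sequencing and one theoretical, are the same length and carry the same set of annotated features, differing only in where numbering begins.

The viral portion has a CMV enhancer/promoter placed upstream of a truncated HIV-1 5' LTR to drive genomic RNA production in packaging cells. This is followed by the Ψ packaging signal with a gag fragment, the RRE for Rev-dependent export, and the cPPT/CTS. A second truncated LTR and a bGH polyadenylation signal close the unit. Between the LTRs, a human U6 Pol III promoter transcribes the gRNA, comprising the YAP1 spacer joined to a Streptococcus pyogenes Cas9 scaffold. A mouse PGK promoter separately drives puromycin N-acetyltransferase and mCherry, which the construct name indicates are linked by a 2A peptide, and a WPRE enhances expression. No Cas9 is encoded, so it must be supplied separately. mCherry is co-expressed as a marker rather than fused to YAP1. The plasmid suits YAP1 knockout in transduced human cells, with puromycin selection or red fluorescence tracking, and comes from CRISPR fitness-gene work on the Hippo pathway in oral squamous cell carcinoma.
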