Features (pLannotate 1.2.2; 28 found; start..end, strand, type, name):
     30..458     -  rep_origin     f1 ori (sequence partly withheld): f1 bacteriophage origin of replication; arrow indicates direction of (+) strand synthesis
    463..618     -  CDS            lacZα (fragment): LacZα fragment of β-galactosidase; lacZ fragment
    626..644     +  promoter       T7 promoter: promoter for bacteriophage T7 RNA polymerase
    658..958     +  enhancer       CMV enhancer: human cytomegalovirus immediate early enhancer
    959..1158    +  promoter       CMV promoter: human cytomegalovirus (CMV) immediate early promoter
   1176..1356    +  LTR            5' LTR (truncated): truncated 5' long terminal repeat (LTR) from HIV-1
   1403..1528    +  misc_feature   HIV-1 Ψ: packaging signal of human immunodeficiency virus type 1
   1512..1850    +  CDS            HIV-1 gag (fragment): gag protein from human immunodeficiency virus 1; gag
   2027..2260    +  misc_feature   RRE: The Rev response element (RRE) of HIV-1 allows for Rev-dependent mRNA export from the nucleus to the cytoplasm.
   2637..2737    +  CDS            Rev (fragment): human immunodeficiency virus 1 (HIV-1) Rev protein; rev; enhances nuclear export of unspliced and incompletely spliced viral mRNAs
   2787..2904    +  misc_feature   cPPT/CTS: central polypurine tract and central termination sequence of HIV-1
   2979..3219    +  promoter       U6 promoter: RNA polymerase III promoter for human U6 snRNA
   3265..3332    +  misc_RNA       tracrRNA (fragment): trans-activating CRISPR RNA for the Streptococcus pyogenes CRISPR/Cas9 system
   3355..3854    +  promoter       PGK promoter: mouse phosphoglycerate kinase 1 promoter
   3894..4490    +  CDS            PuroR (fragment): puromycin N-acetyltransferase; pac from Streptomyces; confers resistance to puromycin
   4563..5270    +  CDS            mCherry: mCherry is a basic (constitutively fluorescent) red fluorescent protein published in 2004, derived from Discosoma sp.. It is reported to be a very rapidly-maturing monomer with low acid sensitivity.
   5282..5868    +  misc_feature   WPRE: woodchuck hepatitis virus posttranscriptional regulatory element
   5862..6008    +  CDS            nef (fragment): NEF_HV1LA - Experimental evidence at protein level: Swiss-Prot protein existence level 1. Extracellular Nef protein targets CD4(+) T-lymphocytes for apoptosis by interacting with CXCR4 surface receptors. From Human immunodeficiency virus type 1 group M subtype B (isolate Lai) (HIV-1).
   6016..6194    +  LTR            5' LTR (truncated): truncated 5' long terminal repeat (LTR) from HIV-1
   6220..6331    +  polyA_signal   bGH poly(A) signal: bovine growth hormone polyadenylation signal
   6470..6488    -  promoter       T3 promoter: promoter for bacteriophage T3 RNA polymerase
   6533..6549    -  protein_bind   lac operator: The lac repressor binds to the lac operator to inhibit transcription in E. coli. This inhibition can be relieved by adding lactose or isopropyl-β-D-thiogalactopyranoside (IPTG). lac repressor encoded by lacI
   6557..6587    -  promoter       lac promoter: promoter for the E. coli lac operon
   6602..6623    -  protein_bind   CAP binding site: CAP binding activates transcription in the presence of cAMP. E. coli catabolite activator protein
   6636..6728    -  CDS            lacI (fragment): lac repressor; lacI; The lac repressor binds to the lac operator to inhibit transcription in E. coli. This inhibition can be relieved by adding lactose or isopropyl-β-D-thiogalactopyranoside (IPTG).
   6911..7499    -  rep_origin     ori: high-copy-number ColE1/pMB1/pBR322/pUC origin of replication
   7670..8530    -  CDS            AmpR: β-lactamase; bla; confers resistance to ampicillin, carbenicillin, and related antibiotics
   8531..8635    -  promoter       AmpR promoter: bla
>Addgene plasmid #163172 | pKLV2-U6gRNA5(hYAP1-Y1K)-PGKpuro2AmCherry-W | depositor full sequence | sequence record 316216 | Theoretical
CTAAATTGTAAGCGTTAATATTTTGTTAAAATTCGCGTTAAATTTTTGTTAAATCAGCTCATTTTTTAAC
CAATAGGCCGAAATCGGCAAAATCCCTTATAAATCAAAAGAATAGACCGAGATAGGGT
[37 nt withheld, positions 129-165]
AAAGAACGTGGACTCCAACGTCAAAGG
[49 nt withheld, positions 193-241]
T
[91 nt withheld, positions 243-333]
G
[124 nt withheld, positions 335-458]
CCCATTCGCCATTCAGGCTGCGCAACTGTTGGGAAGGGCGATCGGTGCGGGCCTCTTCGCTATTACGCCA
GCTGGCGAAAGGGGGATGTGCTGCAAGGCGATTAAGTTGGGTAACGCCAGGGTTTTCCCAGTCACGACGT
TGTAAAACGACGGCCAGTGAGCGCGCGTAATACGACTCACTATAGGGCGAATTGACTAGTACATAACTTA
CGGTAAATGGCCCGCCTGGCTGACCGCCCAACGACCCCCGCCCATTGACGTCAATAATGACGTATGTTCC
CATAGTAACGCCAATAGGGACTTTCCATTGACGTCAATGGGTGGAGTATTTACGGTAAACTGCCCACTTG
GCAGTACATCAAGTGTATCATATGCCAAGTACGCCCCCTATTGACGTCAATGACGGTAAATGGCCCGCCT
GGCATTATGCCCAGTACATGACCTTATGGGACTTTCCTACTTGGCAGTACATCTACGTATTAGTCATCGC
TATTACCATGGTGATGCGGTTTTGGCAGTACATCAATGGGCGTGGATAGCGGTTTGACTCACGGGGATTT
CCAAGTCTCCACCCCATTGACGTCAATGGGAGTTTGTTTTGGCACCAAAATCAACGGGACTTTCCAAAAT
GTCGTAACAACTCCGCCCCATTGACGCAAATGGGCGGTAGGCGTGTACGGTGGGAGGTCTATATAAGCAG
CGCGTTTTGCCTGTACTGGGTCTCTCTGGTTAGACCAGATCTGAGCCTGGGAGCTCTCTGGCTAACTAGG
GAACCCACTGCTTAAGCCTCAATAAAGCTTGCCTTGAGTGCTTCAAGTAGTGTGTGCCCGTCTGTTGTGT
GACTCTGGTAACTAGAGATCCCTCAGACCCTTTTAGTCAGTGTGGAAAATCTCTAGCAGTGGCGCCCGAA
CAGGGACTTGAAAGCGAAAGGGAAACCAGAGGAGCTCTCTCGACGCAGGACTCGGCTTGCTGAAGCGCGC
ACGGCAAGAGGCGAGGGGCGGCGACTGGTGAGTACGCCAAAAATTTTGACTAGCGGAGGCTAGAAGGAGA
GAGATGGGTGCGAGAGCGTCAGTATTAAGCGGGGGAGAATTAGATCGCGATGGGAAAAAATTCGGTTAAG
GCCAGGGGGAAAGAAAAAATATAAATTAAAACATATAGTATGGGCAAGCAGGGAGCTAGAACGATTCGCA
GTTAATCCTGGCCTGTTAGAAACATCAGAAGGCTGTAGACAAATACTGGGACAGCTACAACCATCCCTTC
AGACAGGATCAGAAGAACTTAGATCATTATATAATACAGTAGCAACCCTCTATTGTGTGCATCAAAGGAT
AGAGATAAAAGACACCAAGGAAGCTTTAGACAAGATAGAGGAAGAGCAAAACAAAAGTAAGACCACCGCA
CAGCAAGCGGCCGGCCGCGCTGATCTTCAGACCTGGAGGAGGAGATATGAGGGACAATTGGAGAAGTGAA
TTATATAAATATAAAGTAGTAAAAATTGAACCATTAGGAGTAGCACCCACCAAGGCAAAGAGAAGAGTGG
TGCAGAGAGAAAAAAGAGCAGTGGGAATAGGAGCTTTGTTCCTTGGGTTCTTGGGAGCAGCAGGAAGCAC
TATGGGCGCAGCGTCAATGACGCTGACGGTACAGGCCAGACAATTATTGTCTGGTATAGTGCAGCAGCAG
AACAATTTGCTGAGGGCTATTGAGGCGCAACAGCATCTGTTGCAACTCACAGTCTGGGGCATCAAGCAGC
TCCAGGCAAGAATCCTGGCTGTGGAAAGATACCTAAAGGATCAACAGCTCCTGGGGATTTGGGGTTGCTC
TGGAAAACTCATTTGCACCACTGCTGTGCCTTGGAATGCTAGTTGGAGTAATAAATCTCTGGAACAGATT
TGGAATCACACGACCTGGATGGAGTGGGACAGAGAAATTAACAATTACACAAGCTTAATACACTCCTTAA
TTGAAGAATCGCAAAACCAGCAAGAAAAGAATGAACAAGAATTATTGGAATTAGATAAATGGGCAAGTTT
GTGGAATTGGTTTAACATAACAAATTGGCTGTGGTATATAAAATTATTCATAATGATAGTAGGAGGCTTG
GTAGGTTTAAGAATAGTTTTTGCTGTACTTTCTATAGTGAATAGAGTTAGGCAGGGATATTCACCATTAT
CGTTTCAGACCCACCTCCCAACCCCGAGGGGACCCGACAGGCCCGAAGGAATAGAAGAAGAAGGTGGAGA
GAGAGACAGAGACAGATCCATTCGATTAGTGAACGGATCGGCACTGCGTGCGCCAATTCTGCAGACAAAT
GGCAGTATTCATCCACAATTTTAAAAGAAAAGGGGGGATTGGGGGGTACAGTGCAGGGGAAAGAATAGTA
GACATAATAGCAACAGACATACAAACTAAAGAATTACAAAAACAAATTACAAAAATTCAAAATTTTCGGG
TTTATTACAGGGACAGCAGAGATCCAGTTTGGTTAGTACCGGGCCCTACGCGTCCAAGGTCGGGCAGGAA
GAGGGCCTATTTCCCATGATTCCTTCATATTTGCATATACGATACAAGGCTGTTAGAGAGATAATTAGAA
TTAATTTGACTGTAAACACAAAGATATTAGTACAAAATACGTGACGTAGAAAGTAATAATTTCTTGGGTA
GTTTGCAGTTTTAAAATTATGTTTTAAAATGGACTATCATATGCTTACCGTAACTTGAAAGTATTTCGAT
TTCTTGGCTTTATATATCTTGTGGAAAGGACGAAACACCGCCCACAGGGAGGCGTCATGTTTAAGAGCTA
TGCTGGAAACAGCATAGCAAGTTTAAATAAGGCTAGTCCGTTATCAACTTGAAAAAGTGGCACCGAGTCG
GTGCTTTTTTTGGATCCAATTCTACCGGGTAGGGGAGGCGCTTTTCCCAAGGCAGTCTGGAGCATGCGCT
TTAGCAGCCCCGCTGGGCACTTGGCGCTACACAAGTGGCCTCTGGCCTCGCACACATTCCACATCCACCG
GTAGGCGCCAACCGGCTCCGTTCTTTGGTGGCCCCTTCGCGCCACCTTCTACTCCTCCCCTAGTCAGGAA
GTTCCCCCCCGCCCCGCAGCTCGCGTCGTGCAGGACGTGACAAATGGAAGTAGCACGTCTCACTAGTCTC
GTGCAGATGGACAGCACCGCTGAGCAATGGAAGCGGGTAGGCCTTTGGGGCAGCGGCCAATAGCAGCTTT
GCTCCTTCGCTTTCTGGGCTCAGAGGCTGGGAAGGGGTGGGTCCGGGGGCGGGCTCAGGGGCGGGCTCAG
GGGCGGGGCGGGCGCCCGAAGGTCCTCCGGAGGCCCGGCATTCTGCACGCTTCAAAAGCGCACGTCTGCC
GCGCTGTTCTCCTCTTCCTCATCTCCGGGCCTTTCGACCTGCATCCATCTAGATCTCGAGCAGCTGAAGC
TTACCATGACCGAGTACAAGCCCACGGTGCGCCTCGCCACCCGCGACGACGTCCCCAGGGCCGTACGCAC
CCTCGCCGCCGCGTTCGCCGACTACCCCGCCACGCGCCACACCGTCGATCCGGACCGCCACATCGAGCGG
GTCACCGAGCTGCAAGAACTCTTCCTCACGCGCGTCGGGCTCGACATCGGCAAGGTGTGGGTCGCGGACG
ACGGCGCCGCGGTGGCGGTCTGGACCACGCCGGAGAGCGTCGAAGCGGGGGCGGTGTTCGCCGAGATCGG
CCCGCGCATGGCCGAGTTGAGCGGTTCCCGGCTGGCCGCGCAGCAACAGATGGAAGGCCTCCTGGCGCCG
CACCGGCCCAAGGAGCCCGCGTGGTTCCTGGCCACCGTCGGCGTCTCGCCCGACCACCAGGGCAAGGGTC
TGGGCAGCGCCGTCGTGCTCCCCGGAGTGGAGGCGGCCGAGCGCGCCGGGGTGCCCGCCTTCCTGGAGAC
CTCCGCGCCCCGCAACCTCCCCTTCTACGAGCGGCTCGGCTTCACCGTCACCGCCGACGTCGAGGTGCCC
GAAGGACCGCGCACCTGGTGCATGACCCGCAAGCCCGGTGCCGGCGGCGGGTCCGGAGGAGAGGGCAGAG
GAAGTCTCCTAACATGCGGTGACGTGGAGGAGAATCCTGGCCCAATGGTGAGCAAGGGCGAGGAGGATAA
CTCCGCCATCATCAAGGAGTTCCTGCGCTTCAAGGTGCACATGGAGGGCTCCGTGAACGGCCACGAGTTC
GAGATCGAGGGCGAGGGCGAGGGCCGCCCCTACGAGGGCACCCAGACCGCCAAGCTGAAGGTGACCAAGG
GTGGCCCCCTGCCCTTCGCCTGGGACATCCTGTCCCCTCAGTTCATGTACGGCTCCAAGGCCTACGTGAA
GCACCCCGCCGACATCCCCGACTACTTGAAGCTGTCCTTCCCCGAGGGCTTCAAGTGGGAGCGCGTGATG
AACTTCGAGGACGGCGGCGTGGTGACCGTGACCCAGGACTCCTCTCTGCAGGACGGCGAGTTCATCTACA
AGGTGAAGCTGCGCGGCACCAACTTCCCCTCCGACGGCCCCGTAATGCAGAAGAAAACCATGGGCTGGGA
GGCCTCCTCCGAGCGGATGTACCCCGAGGACGGCGCCCTGAAGGGCGAGATCAAGCAGAGGCTGAAGCTG
AAGGACGGCGGCCACTACGACGCTGAGGTCAAGACCACCTACAAGGCCAAGAAGCCCGTGCAGCTGCCCG
GCGCCTACAACGTCAACATCAAGTTGGACATCACCTCCCACAACGAGGACTACACCATCGTGGAACAGTA
CGAACGCGCCGAGGGCCGCCACTCCACCGGCGGCATGGACGAGCTGTACAAGTGAGCGGCCGCTCAACCT
CTGGATTACAAAATTTGTGAAAGATTGACTGGTATTCTTAACTATGTTGCTCCTTTTACGCTATGTGGAT
ACGCTGCTTTAATGCCTTTGTATCATGCTATTGCTTCCCGTATGGCTTTCATTTTCTCCTCCTTGTATAA
ATCCTGGTTGCTGTCTCTTTATGAGGAGTTGTGGCCCGTTGTCAGGCAACGTGGCGTGGTGTGCACTGTG
TTTGCTGACGCAACCCCCACTGGTTGGGGCATTGCCACCACCTGTCAGCTCCTTTCCGGGACTTTCGCTT
TCCCCCTCCCTATTGCCACGGCGGAACTCATCGCCGCCTGCCTTGCCCGCTGCTGGACAGGGGCTCGGCT
GTTGGGCACTGACAATTCCGTGGTGTTGTCGGGGAAATCATCGTCCTTTCCTTGGCTGCTCGCCTGTGTT
GCCACCTGGATTCTGCGCGGGACGTCCTTCTGCTACGTCCCTTCGGCCCTCAATCCAGCGGACCTTCCTT
CCCGCGGCCTGCTGCCGGCTCTGCGGCCTCTTCCGCGTCTACGCCTTCGCCCTCAGACGAGTCGGATCTC
CCTTTGGGCCGCCTCCCCGCAGGTACCTTTAAGACCAATGACTTACAAGGCAGCTGTAGATCTTAGCCAC
TTTTTAAAAGAAAAGGGGGGACTGGAAGGGCTAATTCACTCCCAAAGAAGTCAAGATCTGCTTTTTGCCT
GTACTGGGTCTCTCTGGTTAGACCAGAGTCTCTCTGGTTAGACCAGATCTGAGCCTGGGAGCTCTCTGGC
TAACTAGGGAACCCACTGCTTAAGCCTCAATAAAGCTTGCCTTGAGTGCTTCAAGTAGTGTGTGCCCGTC
TGTTGTGTGACTCTGGTAACTAGAGATCCCTCAGACCCTTTTAGTCAGTGTGGAAAATCTCTAGCAGTTT
AAACCCGCTGATCAGCCTCGACTGTGCCTTCTAGTTGCCAGCCATCTGTTGTTTGCCCCTCCCCCGTGCC
TTCCTTGACCCTGGAAGGTGCCACTCCCACTGTCCTTTCCTAATAAAATGAGGAAATTGCATCGCATTGT
CTGAGTAGGTGTCATTCTATTCTGGGGGGTGGGGTGGGGCAGGACAGCAAGGGGGAGGATTGGGAAGTCA
ATAGCAGGCATGCTGGGGATGCGGTGGGCTCTATGGGCGGCCGTTAATTAAGCTTTTGTTCCCTTTAGTG
AGGGTTAATTGCGCGCTTGGCGTAATCATGGTCATAGCTGTTTCCTGTGTGAAATTGTTATCCGCTCACA
ATTCCACACAACATACGAGCCGGAAGCATAAAGTGTAAAGCCTGGGGTGCCTAATGAGTGAGCTAACTCA
CATTAATTGCGTTGCGCTCACTGCCCGCTTTCCAGTCGGGAAACCTGTCGTGCCAGCTGCATTAATGAAT
CGGCCAACGCGCGGGGAGAGGCGGTTTGCGTATTGGGCGCTCTTCCGCTTCCTCGCTCACTGACTCGCTG
CGCTCGGTCGTTCGGCTGCGGCGAGCGGTATCAGCTCACTCAAAGGCGGTAATACGGTTATCCACAGAAT
CAGGGGATAACGCAGGAAAGAACATGTGAGCAAAAGGCCAGCAAAAGGCCAGGAACCGTAAAAAGGCCGC
GTTGCTGGCGTTTTTCCATAGGCTCCGCCCCCCTGACGAGCATCACAAAAATCGACGCTCAAGTCAGAGG
TGGCGAAACCCGACAGGACTATAAAGATACCAGGCGTTTCCCCCTGGAAGCTCCCTCGTGCGCTCTCCTG
TTCCGACCCTGCCGCTTACCGGATACCTGTCCGCCTTTCTCCCTTCGGGAAGCGTGGCGCTTTCTCATAG
CTCACGCTGTAGGTATCTCAGTTCGGTGTAGGTCGTTCGCTCCAAGCTGGGCTGTGTGCACGAACCCCCC
GTTCAGCCCGACCGCTGCGCCTTATCCGGTAACTATCGTCTTGAGTCCAACCCGGTAAGACACGACTTAT
CGCCACTGGCAGCAGCCACTGGTAACAGGATTAGCAGAGCGAGGTATGTAGGCGGTGCTACAGAGTTCTT
GAAGTGGTGGCCTAACTACGGCTACACTAGAAGGACAGTATTTGGTATCTGCGCTCTGCTGAAGCCAGTT
ACCTTCGGAAAAAGAGTTGGTAGCTCTTGATCCGGCAAACAAACCACCGCTGGTAGCGGTGGTTTTTTTG
TTTGCAAGCAGCAGATTACGCGCAGAAAAAAAGGATCTCAAGAAGATCCTTTGATCTTTTCTACGGGGTC
TGACGCTCAGTGGAACGAAAACTCACGTTAAGGGATTTTGGTCATGAGATTATCAAAAAGGATCTTCACC
TAGATCCTTTTAAATTAAAAATGAAGTTTTAAATCAATCTAAAGTATATATGAGTAAACTTGGTCTGACA
GTTACCAATGCTTAATCAGTGAGGCACCTATCTCAGCGATCTGTCTATTTCGTTCATCCATAGTTGCCTG
ACTCCCCGTCGTGTAGATAACTACGATACGGGAGGGCTTACCATCTGGCCCCAGTGCTGCAATGATACCG
CGAGACCCACGCTCACCGGCTCCAGATTTATCAGCAATAAACCAGCCAGCCGGAAGGGCCGAGCGCAGAA
GTGGTCCTGCAACTTTATCCGCCTCCATCCAGTCTATTAATTGTTGCCGGGAAGCTAGAGTAAGTAGTTC
GCCAGTTAATAGTTTGCGCAACGTTGTTGCCATTGCTACAGGCATCGTGGTGTCACGCTCGTCGTTTGGT
ATGGCTTCATTCAGCTCCGGTTCCCAACGATCAAGGCGAGTTACATGATCCCCCATGTTGTGCAAAAAAG
CGGTTAGCTCCTTCGGTCCTCCGATCGTTGTCAGAAGTAAGTTGGCCGCAGTGTTATCACTCATGGTTAT
GGCAGCACTGCATAATTCTCTTACTGTCATGCCATCCGTAAGATGCTTTTCTGTGACTGGTGAGTACTCA
ACCAAGTCATTCTGAGAATAGTGTATGCGGCGACCGAGTTGCTCTTGCCCGGCGTCAATACGGGATAATA
CCGCGCCACATAGCAGAACTTTAAAAGTGCTCATCATTGGAAAACGTTCTTCGGGGCGAAAACTCTCAAG
GATCTTACCGCTGTTGAGATCCAGTTCGATGTAACCCACTCGTGCACCCAACTGATCTTCAGCATCTTTT
ACTTTCACCAGCGTTTCTGGGTGAGCAAAAACAGGAAGGCAAAATGCCGCAAAAAAGGGAATAAGGGCGA
CACGGAAATGTTGAATACTCATACTCTTCCTTTTTCAATATTATTGAAGCATTTATCAGGGTTATTGTCT
CATGAGCGGATACATATTTGAATGTATTTAGAAAAATAAACAAATAGGGGTTCCGCGCACATTTCCCCGA
AAAGTGCCAC
