Features (pLannotate 1.2.2; 28 found; start..end, strand, type, name):
    217..397     +  LTR            5' LTR (truncated): truncated 5' long terminal repeat (LTR) from HIV-1
    444..569     +  misc_feature   HIV-1 Ψ: packaging signal of human immunodeficiency virus type 1
    553..891     +  CDS            HIV-1 gag (fragment): gag protein from human immunodeficiency virus 1; gag
   1068..1301    +  misc_feature   RRE: The Rev response element (RRE) of HIV-1 allows for Rev-dependent mRNA export from the nucleus to the cytoplasm.
   1678..1778    +  CDS            Rev (fragment): human immunodeficiency virus 1 (HIV-1) Rev protein; rev; enhances nuclear export of unspliced and incompletely spliced viral mRNAs
   1828..1945    +  misc_feature   cPPT/CTS: central polypurine tract and central termination sequence of HIV-1
   2020..2260    +  promoter       U6 promoter: RNA polymerase III promoter for human U6 snRNA
   2306..2373    +  misc_RNA       tracrRNA (fragment): trans-activating CRISPR RNA for the Streptococcus pyogenes CRISPR/Cas9 system
   2396..2895    +  promoter       PGK promoter: mouse phosphoglycerate kinase 1 promoter
   2935..3531    +  CDS            PuroR (fragment): puromycin N-acetyltransferase; pac from Streptomyces; confers resistance to puromycin
   3604..4311    +  CDS            mCherry: mCherry is a basic (constitutively fluorescent) red fluorescent protein published in 2004, derived from Discosoma sp.. It is reported to be a very rapidly-maturing monomer with low acid sensitivity.
   4323..4909    +  misc_feature   WPRE: woodchuck hepatitis virus posttranscriptional regulatory element
   4903..5049    +  CDS            nef (fragment): NEF_HV1LA - Experimental evidence at protein level: Swiss-Prot protein existence level 1. Extracellular Nef protein targets CD4(+) T-lymphocytes for apoptosis by interacting with CXCR4 surface receptors. From Human immunodeficiency virus type 1 group M subtype B (isolate Lai) (HIV-1).
   5057..5235    +  LTR            5' LTR (truncated): truncated 5' long terminal repeat (LTR) from HIV-1
   5261..5372    +  polyA_signal   bGH poly(A) signal: bovine growth hormone polyadenylation signal
   5511..5529    -  promoter       T3 promoter: promoter for bacteriophage T3 RNA polymerase
   5574..5590    -  protein_bind   lac operator: The lac repressor binds to the lac operator to inhibit transcription in E. coli. This inhibition can be relieved by adding lactose or isopropyl-β-D-thiogalactopyranoside (IPTG). lac repressor encoded by lacI
   5598..5628    -  promoter       lac promoter: promoter for the E. coli lac operon
   5643..5664    -  protein_bind   CAP binding site: CAP binding activates transcription in the presence of cAMP. E. coli catabolite activator protein
   5677..5769    -  CDS            lacI (fragment): lac repressor; lacI; The lac repressor binds to the lac operator to inhibit transcription in E. coli. This inhibition can be relieved by adding lactose or isopropyl-β-D-thiogalactopyranoside (IPTG).
   5952..6540    -  rep_origin     ori: high-copy-number ColE1/pMB1/pBR322/pUC origin of replication
   6711..7571    -  CDS            AmpR: β-lactamase; bla; confers resistance to ampicillin, carbenicillin, and related antibiotics
   7572..7676    -  promoter       AmpR promoter: bla
   7729..8157    -  rep_origin     f1 ori (sequence partly withheld): f1 bacteriophage origin of replication; arrow indicates direction of (+) strand synthesis
   8162..8317    -  CDS            lacZα (fragment): LacZα fragment of β-galactosidase; lacZ fragment
   8325..8343    +  promoter       T7 promoter: promoter for bacteriophage T7 RNA polymerase
   8357..8657    +  enhancer       CMV enhancer: human cytomegalovirus immediate early enhancer
   8658..199     +  promoter       CMV promoter (across the origin): human cytomegalovirus (CMV) immediate early promoter
>Addgene plasmid #163172 | pKLV2-U6gRNA5(hYAP1-Y1K)-PGKpuro2AmCherry-W | addgene full sequence | sequence record 325129 | Addgene NGS Result
TGATGCGGTTTTGGCAGTACATCAATGGGCGTGGATAGCGGTTTGACTCACGGGGATTTCCAAGTCTCCA
CCCCATTGACGTCAATGGGAGTTTGTTTTGGCACCAAAATCAACGGGACTTTCCAAAATGTCGTAACAAC
TCCGCCCCATTGACGCAAATGGGCGGTAGGCGTGTACGGTGGGAGGTCTATATAAGCAGCGCGTTTTGCC
TGTACTGGGTCTCTCTGGTTAGACCAGATCTGAGCCTGGGAGCTCTCTGGCTAACTAGGGAACCCACTGC
TTAAGCCTCAATAAAGCTTGCCTTGAGTGCTTCAAGTAGTGTGTGCCCGTCTGTTGTGTGACTCTGGTAA
CTAGAGATCCCTCAGACCCTTTTAGTCAGTGTGGAAAATCTCTAGCAGTGGCGCCCGAACAGGGACTTGA
AAGCGAAAGGGAAACCAGAGGAGCTCTCTCGACGCAGGACTCGGCTTGCTGAAGCGCGCACGGCAAGAGG
CGAGGGGCGGCGACTGGTGAGTACGCCAAAAATTTTGACTAGCGGAGGCTAGAAGGAGAGAGATGGGTGC
GAGAGCGTCAGTATTAAGCGGGGGAGAATTAGATCGCGATGGGAAAAAATTCGGTTAAGGCCAGGGGGAA
AGAAAAAATATAAATTAAAACATATAGTATGGGCAAGCAGGGAGCTAGAACGATTCGCAGTTAATCCTGG
CCTGTTAGAAACATCAGAAGGCTGTAGACAAATACTGGGACAGCTACAACCATCCCTTCAGACAGGATCA
GAAGAACTTAGATCATTATATAATACAGTAGCAACCCTCTATTGTGTGCATCAAAGGATAGAGATAAAAG
ACACCAAGGAAGCTTTAGACAAGATAGAGGAAGAGCAAAACAAAAGTAAGACCACCGCACAGCAAGCGGC
CGGCCGCGCTGATCTTCAGACCTGGAGGAGGAGATATGAGGGACAATTGGAGAAGTGAATTATATAAATA
TAAAGTAGTAAAAATTGAACCATTAGGAGTAGCACCCACCAAGGCAAAGAGAAGAGTGGTGCAGAGAGAA
AAAAGAGCAGTGGGAATAGGAGCTTTGTTCCTTGGGTTCTTGGGAGCAGCAGGAAGCACTATGGGCGCAG
CGTCAATGACGCTGACGGTACAGGCCAGACAATTATTGTCTGGTATAGTGCAGCAGCAGAACAATTTGCT
GAGGGCTATTGAGGCGCAACAGCATCTGTTGCAACTCACAGTCTGGGGCATCAAGCAGCTCCAGGCAAGA
ATCCTGGCTGTGGAAAGATACCTAAAGGATCAACAGCTCCTGGGGATTTGGGGTTGCTCTGGAAAACTCA
TTTGCACCACTGCTGTGCCTTGGAATGCTAGTTGGAGTAATAAATCTCTGGAACAGATTTGGAATCACAC
GACCTGGATGGAGTGGGACAGAGAAATTAACAATTACACAAGCTTAATACACTCCTTAATTGAAGAATCG
CAAAACCAGCAAGAAAAGAATGAACAAGAATTATTGGAATTAGATAAATGGGCAAGTTTGTGGAATTGGT
TTAACATAACAAATTGGCTGTGGTATATAAAATTATTCATAATGATAGTAGGAGGCTTGGTAGGTTTAAG
AATAGTTTTTGCTGTACTTTCTATAGTGAATAGAGTTAGGCAGGGATATTCACCATTATCGTTTCAGACC
CACCTCCCAACCCCGAGGGGACCCGACAGGCCCGAAGGAATAGAAGAAGAAGGTGGAGAGAGAGACAGAG
ACAGATCCATTCGATTAGTGAACGGATCGGCACTGCGTGCGCCAATTCTGCAGACAAATGGCAGTATTCA
TCCACAATTTTAAAAGAAAAGGGGGGATTGGGGGGTACAGTGCAGGGGAAAGAATAGTAGACATAATAGC
AACAGACATACAAACTAAAGAATTACAAAAACAAATTACAAAAATTCAAAATTTTCGGGTTTATTACAGG
GACAGCAGAGATCCAGTTTGGTTAGTACCGGGCCCTACGCGTCCAAGGTCGGGCAGGAAGAGGGCCTATT
TCCCATGATTCCTTCATATTTGCATATACGATACAAGGCTGTTAGAGAGATAATTAGAATTAATTTGACT
GTAAACACAAAGATATTAGTACAAAATACGTGACGTAGAAAGTAATAATTTCTTGGGTAGTTTGCAGTTT
TAAAATTATGTTTTAAAATGGACTATCATATGCTTACCGTAACTTGAAAGTATTTCGATTTCTTGGCTTT
ATATATCTTGTGGAAAGGACGAAACACCGCCCACAGGGAGGCGTCATGTTTAAGAGCTATGCTGGAAACA
GCATAGCAAGTTTAAATAAGGCTAGTCCGTTATCAACTTGAAAAAGTGGCACCGAGTCGGTGCTTTTTTT
GGATCCAATTCTACCGGGTAGGGGAGGCGCTTTTCCCAAGGCAGTCTGGAGCATGCGCTTTAGCAGCCCC
GCTGGGCACTTGGCGCTACACAAGTGGCCTCTGGCCTCGCACACATTCCACATCCACCGGTAGGCGCCAA
CCGGCTCCGTTCTTTGGTGGCCCCTTCGCGCCACCTTCTACTCCTCCCCTAGTCAGGAAGTTCCCCCCCG
CCCCGCAGCTCGCGTCGTGCAGGACGTGACAAATGGAAGTAGCACGTCTCACTAGTCTCGTGCAGATGGA
CAGCACCGCTGAGCAATGGAAGCGGGTAGGCCTTTGGGGCAGCGGCCAATAGCAGCTTTGCTCCTTCGCT
TTCTGGGCTCAGAGGCTGGGAAGGGGTGGGTCCGGGGGCGGGCTCAGGGGCGGGCTCAGGGGCGGGGCGG
GCGCCCGAAGGTCCTCCGGAGGCCCGGCATTCTGCACGCTTCAAAAGCGCACGTCTGCCGCGCTGTTCTC
CTCTTCCTCATCTCCGGGCCTTTCGACCTGCATCCATCTAGATCTCGAGCAGCTGAAGCTTACCATGACC
GAGTACAAGCCCACGGTGCGCCTCGCCACCCGCGACGACGTCCCCAGGGCCGTACGCACCCTCGCCGCCG
CGTTCGCCGACTACCCCGCCACGCGCCACACCGTCGATCCGGACCGCCACATCGAGCGGGTCACCGAGCT
GCAAGAACTCTTCCTCACGCGCGTCGGGCTCGACATCGGCAAGGTGTGGGTCGCGGACGACGGCGCCGCG
GTGGCGGTCTGGACCACGCCGGAGAGCGTCGAAGCGGGGGCGGTGTTCGCCGAGATCGGCCCGCGCATGG
CCGAGTTGAGCGGTTCCCGGCTGGCCGCGCAGCAACAGATGGAAGGCCTCCTGGCGCCGCACCGGCCCAA
GGAGCCCGCGTGGTTCCTGGCCACCGTCGGCGTCTCGCCCGACCACCAGGGCAAGGGTCTGGGCAGCGCC
GTCGTGCTCCCCGGAGTGGAGGCGGCCGAGCGCGCCGGGGTGCCCGCCTTCCTGGAGACCTCCGCGCCCC
GCAACCTCCCCTTCTACGAGCGGCTCGGCTTCACCGTCACCGCCGACGTCGAGGTGCCCGAAGGACCGCG
CACCTGGTGCATGACCCGCAAGCCCGGTGCCGGCGGCGGGTCCGGAGGAGAGGGCAGAGGAAGTCTCCTA
ACATGCGGTGACGTGGAGGAGAATCCTGGCCCAATGGTGAGCAAGGGCGAGGAGGATAACTCCGCCATCA
TCAAGGAGTTCCTGCGCTTCAAGGTGCACATGGAGGGCTCCGTGAACGGCCACGAGTTCGAGATCGAGGG
CGAGGGCGAGGGCCGCCCCTACGAGGGCACCCAGACCGCCAAGCTGAAGGTGACCAAGGGTGGCCCCCTG
CCCTTCGCCTGGGACATCCTGTCCCCTCAGTTCATGTACGGCTCCAAGGCCTACGTGAAGCACCCCGCCG
ACATCCCCGACTACTTGAAGCTGTCCTTCCCCGAGGGCTTCAAGTGGGAGCGCGTGATGAACTTCGAGGA
CGGCGGCGTGGTGACCGTGACCCAGGACTCCTCTCTGCAGGACGGCGAGTTCATCTACAAGGTGAAGCTG
CGCGGCACCAACTTCCCCTCCGACGGCCCCGTAATGCAGAAGAAAACCATGGGCTGGGAGGCCTCCTCCG
AGCGGATGTACCCCGAGGACGGCGCCCTGAAGGGCGAGATCAAGCAGAGGCTGAAGCTGAAGGACGGCGG
CCACTACGACGCTGAGGTCAAGACCACCTACAAGGCCAAGAAGCCCGTGCAGCTGCCCGGCGCCTACAAC
GTCAACATCAAGTTGGACATCACCTCCCACAACGAGGACTACACCATCGTGGAACAGTACGAACGCGCCG
AGGGCCGCCACTCCACCGGCGGCATGGACGAGCTGTACAAGTGAGCGGCCGCTCAACCTCTGGATTACAA
AATTTGTGAAAGATTGACTGGTATTCTTAACTATGTTGCTCCTTTTACGCTATGTGGATACGCTGCTTTA
ATGCCTTTGTATCATGCTATTGCTTCCCGTATGGCTTTCATTTTCTCCTCCTTGTATAAATCCTGGTTGC
TGTCTCTTTATGAGGAGTTGTGGCCCGTTGTCAGGCAACGTGGCGTGGTGTGCACTGTGTTTGCTGACGC
AACCCCCACTGGTTGGGGCATTGCCACCACCTGTCAGCTCCTTTCCGGGACTTTCGCTTTCCCCCTCCCT
ATTGCCACGGCGGAACTCATCGCCGCCTGCCTTGCCCGCTGCTGGACAGGGGCTCGGCTGTTGGGCACTG
ACAATTCCGTGGTGTTGTCGGGGAAATCATCGTCCTTTCCTTGGCTGCTCGCCTGTGTTGCCACCTGGAT
TCTGCGCGGGACGTCCTTCTGCTACGTCCCTTCGGCCCTCAATCCAGCGGACCTTCCTTCCCGCGGCCTG
CTGCCGGCTCTGCGGCCTCTTCCGCGTCTACGCCTTCGCCCTCAGACGAGTCGGATCTCCCTTTGGGCCG
CCTCCCCGCAGGTACCTTTAAGACCAATGACTTACAAGGCAGCTGTAGATCTTAGCCACTTTTTAAAAGA
AAAGGGGGGACTGGAAGGGCTAATTCACTCCCAAAGAAGTCAAGATCTGCTTTTTGCCTGTACTGGGTCT
CTCTGGTTAGACCAGAGTCTCTCTGGTTAGACCAGATCTGAGCCTGGGAGCTCTCTGGCTAACTAGGGAA
CCCACTGCTTAAGCCTCAATAAAGCTTGCCTTGAGTGCTTCAAGTAGTGTGTGCCCGTCTGTTGTGTGAC
TCTGGTAACTAGAGATCCCTCAGACCCTTTTAGTCAGTGTGGAAAATCTCTAGCAGTTTAAACCCGCTGA
TCAGCCTCGACTGTGCCTTCTAGTTGCCAGCCATCTGTTGTTTGCCCCTCCCCCGTGCCTTCCTTGACCC
TGGAAGGTGCCACTCCCACTGTCCTTTCCTAATAAAATGAGGAAATTGCATCGCATTGTCTGAGTAGGTG
TCATTCTATTCTGGGGGGTGGGGTGGGGCAGGACAGCAAGGGGGAGGATTGGGAAGTCAATAGCAGGCAT
GCTGGGGATGCGGTGGGCTCTATGGGCGGCCGTTAATTAAGCTTTTGTTCCCTTTAGTGAGGGTTAATTG
CGCGCTTGGCGTAATCATGGTCATAGCTGTTTCCTGTGTGAAATTGTTATCCGCTCACAATTCCACACAA
CATACGAGCCGGGAGCATAAAGTGTAAAGCCTGGGGTGCCTAATGAGTGAGCTAACTCACATTAATTGCG
TTGCGCTCACTGCCCGCTTTCCAGTCGGGAAACCTGTCGTGCCAGCTGCATTAATGAATCGGCCAACGCG
CGGGGAGAGGCGGTTTGCGTATTGGGCGCTCTTCCGCTTCCTCGCTCACTGACTCGCTGCGCTCGGTCGT
TCGGCTGCGGCGAGCGGTATCAGCTCACTCAAAGGCGGTAATACGGTTATCCACAGAATCAGGGGATAAC
GCAGGAAAGAACATGTGAGCAAAAGGCCAGCAAAAGGCCAGGAACCGTAAAAAGGCCGCGTTGCTGGCGT
TTTTCCATAGGCTCCGCCCCCCTGACGAGCATCACAAAAATCGACGCTCAAGTCAGAGGTGGCGAAACCC
GACAGGACTATAAAGATACCAGGCGTTTCCCCCTGGAAGCTCCCTCGTGCGCTCTCCTGTTCCGACCCTG
CCGCTTACCGGATACCTGTCCGCCTTTCTCCCTTCGGGAAGCGTGGCGCTTTCTCATAGCTCACGCTGTA
GGTATCTCAGTTCGGTGTAGGTCGTTCGCTCCAAGCTGGGCTGTGTGCACGAACCCCCCGTTCAGCCCGA
CCGCTGCGCCTTATCCGGTAACTATCGTCTTGAGTCCAACCCGGTAAGACACGACTTATCGCCACTGGCA
GCAGCCACTGGTAACAGGATTAGCAGAGCGAGGTATGTAGGCGGTGCTACAGAGTTCTTGAAGTGGTGGC
CTAACTACGGCTACACTAGAAGAACAGTATTTGGTATCTGCGCTCTGCTGAAGCCAGTTACCTTCGGAAA
AAGAGTTGGTAGCTCTTGATCCGGCAAACAAACCACCGCTGGTAGCGGTGGTTTTTTTGTTTGCAAGCAG
CAGATTACGCGCAGAAAAAAAGGATCTCAAGAAGATCCTTTGATCTTTTCTACGGGGTCTGACGCTCAGT
GGAACGAAAACTCACGTTAAGGGATTTTGGTCATGAGATTATCAAAAAGGATCTTCACCTAGATCCTTTT
AAATTAAAAATGAAGTTTTAAATCAATCTAAAGTATATATGAGTAAACTTGGTCTGACAGTTACCAATGC
TTAATCAGTGAGGCACCTATCTCAGCGATCTGTCTATTTCGTTCATCCATAGTTGCCTGACTCCCCGTCG
TGTAGATAACTACGATACGGGAGGGCTTACCATCTGGCCCCAGTGCTGCAATGATACCGCGAGACCCACG
CTCACCGGCTCCAGATTTATCAGCAATAAACCAGCCAGCCGGAAGGGCCGAGCGCAGAAGTGGTCCTGCA
ACTTTATCCGCCTCCATCCAGTCTATTAATTGTTGCCGGGAAGCTAGAGTAAGTAGTTCGCCAGTTAATA
GTTTGCGCAACGTTGTTGCCATTGCTACAGGCATCGTGGTGTCACGCTCGTCGTTTGGTATGGCTTCATT
CAGCTCCGGTTCCCAACGATCAAGGCGAGTTACATGATCCCCCATGTTGTGCAAAAAAGCGGTTAGCTCC
TTCGGTCCTCCGATCGTTGTCAGAAGTAAGTTGGCCGCAGTGTTATCACTCATGGTTATGGCAGCACTGC
ATAATTCTCTTACTGTCATGCCATCCGTAAGATGCTTTTCTGTGACTGGTGAGTACTCAACCAAGTCATT
CTGAGAATAGTGTATGCGGCGACCGAGTTGCTCTTGCCCGGCGTCAATACGGGATAATACCGCGCCACAT
AGCAGAACTTTAAAAGTGCTCATCATTGGAAAACGTTCTTCGGGGCGAAAACTCTCAAGGATCTTACCGC
TGTTGAGATCCAGTTCGATGTAACCCACTCGTGCACCCAACTGATCTTCAGCATCTTTTACTTTCACCAG
CGTTTCTGGGTGAGCAAAAACAGGAAGGCAAAATGCCGCAAAAAAGGGAATAAGGGCGACACGGAAATGT
TGAATACTCATACTCTTCCTTTTTCAATATTATTGAAGCATTTATCAGGGTTATTGTCTCATGAGCGGAT
ACATATTTGAATGTATTTAGAAAAATAAACAAATAGGGGTTCCGCGCACATTTCCCCGAAAAGTGCCACC
TAAATTGTAAGCGTTAATATTTTGTTAAAATTCGCGTTAAATTTTTGTTAAATCAGCTCATTTTTTAACC
AATAGGCCGAAATCGGCAAAATCCCTTATAAATCAAAAGAATAGACCGAGATAGGGT
[37 nt withheld, positions 7828-7864]
AAAGAACGTGGACTCCAACGTCAAAGG
[49 nt withheld, positions 7892-7940]
T
[91 nt withheld, positions 7942-8032]
G
[124 nt withheld, positions 8034-8157]
CCCATTCGCCATTCAGGCTGCGCAACTGTTGGGAAGGGCGATCGGTGCGGGCCTCTTCGCTATTACGCCA
GCTGGCGAAAGGGGGATGTGCTGCAAGGCGATTAAGTTGGGTAACGCCAGGGTTTTCCCAGTCACGACGT
TGTAAAACGACGGCCAGTGAGCGCGCGTAATACGACTCACTATAGGGCGAATTGACTAGTACATAACTTA
CGGTAAATGGCCCGCCTGGCTGACCGCCCAACGACCCCCGCCCATTGACGTCAATAATGACGTATGTTCC
CATAGTAACGCCAATAGGGACTTTCCATTGACGTCAATGGGTGGAGTATTTACGGTAAACTGCCCACTTG
GCAGTACATCAAGTGTATCATATGCCAAGTACGCCCCCTATTGACGTCAATGACGGTAAATGGCCCGCCT
GGCATTATGCCCAGTACATGACCTTATGGGACTTTCCTACTTGGCAGTACATCTACGTATTAGTCATCGC
TATTACCATGG
